>Addgene plasmid #61577 | Ai65(RCFL-tdT) targeting vector | addgene full sequence | sequence record 208670 | Addgene NGS Result
CCGCGGCAGGCCCTCCGAGCGTGGTGGAGCCGTTCTGTGAGACAGCCGGGTACGAGTCGTGACGCTGGAA
GGGGCAAGCGGGTGGTGGGCAGGAATGCGGTCCGCCCTGCAGCAACCGGAGGGGGAGGGAGAAGGGAGCG
GAAAAGTCTCCACCGGACGCGGCCATGGCTCGGGGGGGGGGGGGCAGCGGAGGAGCGCTTCCGGCCGACG
TCTCGTCGCTGATTGGCTTCTTTTCCTCCCGCCGTGTGTGAAAACACAAATGGCGTGTTTTGGTTGGCGT
AAGGCGCCTGTCAGTTAACGGCAGCCGGAGTGCGCAGCCGCCGGCAGCCTCGCTCTGCCCACTGGGTGGG
GCGGGAGGTAGGTGGGGTGAGGCGAGCTGGACGTGCGGGCGCGGTCGGCCTCTGGCGGGGCGGGGGRGGG
GAGGGAGGGTCAGCGAAAGTAGCTCGCGCGCGAGCGGCCGCCCACCCTCCCCTTCCTCTGGGGGAGTCGT
TTTACCCGCCGCCGGCCGGGCCTCGTCGTCTGATTGGCTCTCGGGGCCCAGAAAACTGGCCCTTGCCATT
GGCTCGTGTTCGTGCAAGTTGAGTCCATCCGCCGGCCAGCGGGGGCGGCGAGGAGGCGCTCCCAGGTTCC
GGCCCTCCCCTCGGCCCCGCGCCGCAGAGTCTGGCCGCGCGCCCCTGCGCAACGTGGCAGGAAGCGCGCG
CTGGGGGCGGGGACGGGCAGTAGGGCTGAGCGGCTGCGGGGCGGGTGCAAGCACGTTTCCGACTTGAGTT
GCCTCAAGAGGGGCGTGCTGAGCCAGACCTCCATCGCGCACTCCGGGGAGTGGAGGGAAGGAGCGAGGGC
TCAGTTGGGCTGTTTTGGAGGCAGGAAGCACTTGCTCTCCCAAAGTCGCTCTGAGTTGTTATCAGTAAGG
GAGCTGCAGTGGAGTAGGCGGGGAGAAGGCCGCACCCTTCTCCGGAGGGGGGAGGGGAGTGTTGCAATAC
CTTTCTGGGAGTTCTCTGCTGCCTCCTGGCTTCTGAGGACCGCCCTGGGCCTGGGAGAATCCCTTCCCCC
TCTTCCCTCGTGATCTGCAACTCCAGTCTTTCTAGCCTTAATTAACCGTTTAAACAATTCTGCAGGAATC
TAGTTATTAATAGTAATCAATTACGGGGTCATTAGTTCATAGCCCATATATGGAGTTCCGCGTTACATAA
CTTACGGTAAATGGCCCGCCTGGCTGACCGCCCAACGACCCCCGCCCATTGACGTCAATAATGACGTATG
TTCCCATAGTAACGCCAATAGGGACTTTCCATTGACGTCAATGGGTGGAGTATTTACGGTAAACTGCCCA
CTTGGCAGTACATCAAGTGTATCATATGCCAAGTACGCCCCCTATTGACGTCAATGACGGTAAATGGCCC
GCCTGGCATTATGCCCAGTACATGACCTTATGGGACTTTCCTACTTGGCAGTACATCTACGTATTAGTCA
TCGCTATTACCATGGTCGAGGTGAGCCCCACGTTCTGCTTCACTCTCCCCATCTCCCCCCCCTCCCCACC
CCCAATTTTGTATTTATTTATTTTTTAATTATTTTGTGCAGCGATGGGGGCGGGGGGGGGGGGGGGGCGC
GCGCCRGGSGGGGCGGGGSGGGGSGRGGGGSGGGGSGGGGCGRGGCGGAGAGGTGCGGCGGCAGCCAATC
AGAGCGGCGCGCTCCGAAAGTTTCCTTTTATGGCGAGGCGGCGGCGGCGGCGGCCCTATAAAAAGCGAAG
CGCGCGGCGGGCGGGAGTCGCTGCGCGCTGCCTTCGCCCCGTGCCCCGCTCCGCCGCCGCCTCGCGCCGC
CCGCCCCGGCTCTGACTGACCGCGTTACTCCCACAGGTGAGCGGGCGGGACGGCCCTTCTCCTCCGGGCT
GTAATTAGCGCTTGGTTTAATGACGGCTTGTTTCTTTTCTGTGGCTGCGTGAAAGCCTTGAGGGGCTCCG
GGAGGGCCCTTTGTGCGGGGGGAGCGGCTCGGGGGGTGCGTGCGTGTGTGTGTGCGTGGGGAGCGCCGCG
TGCGGCTCCGCGCTGCCCGGCGGCTGTGAGCGCTGCGGGCGCGGCGCGGGGCTTTGTGCGCTCCGCAGTG
TGCGCGAGGGGAGCGCGGCCGGGGGCGGTGCCCCGCGGTGCGGGGGGGGCTGCGAGGGGAACAAAGGCTG
CGTGCGGGGTGTGTGCGTGGGGGGGTGAGCAGGGGGTGTGGGCGCGTCGGTCGGGCTGCAACCCCCCCTG
CACCCCCCTCCCCGAGTTGCTGAGCACGGCCCGGCTTCGGGTGCGGGGCTCCGTACGGGGCGTGGCGCGG
GGCTCGCCGTGCCGGGCGGGGGGTGGCGGCAGGTGGGGGTGCCGGGCGGGGCGGGGCCGCCTCGGGCCGG
GGAGGGCTCGGGGGAGGGGCGCGGCGGCCCCCGGAGCGCCGGCGGCTGTCGAGGCGCGGCGAGCCGCAGC
CATTGCCTTTTATGGTAATCGTGCGAGAGGGCGCAGGGACTTCCTTTGTCCCAAATCTGTGCGGAGCCGA
AATCTGGGAGGCGCCGCCGCACCCCCTCTAGCGGGCGCGGGGCGAAGCGGTGCGGCGCCGGCAGGAAGGA
AATGGGCGGGGAGGGCCTTCGTGCGTCGCCGCGCCGCCGTCCCCTTCTCCCTCTCCAGCCTCGGGGCTGT
CCGCGGGGGGACGGCTGCCTTCGGGGGGGACGGGGCAGGGCGGGGTTCGGCTTCTGGCGTGTGACCGGCG
GCTCTAGAGCCTCTGCTAACCATGTTCATGCCTTCTTCTTTTTCCTACAGCTCCTGGGCAACGTGCTGGT
TATTGTGCTGTCTCATCATTTTGGCAAAGAATTGATTTGATACCGCGGGCCCGTATTCGAAGAAGTTCCT
ATTCTCTAGAAAGTATAGGAACTTCCCTCAGCACCATGGCTAGCGGCAGCCTCGGAGTTTGAATAGATAG
AATAAAATATCTTTATTTTCATTCCATCTGTGTGTTGGTTTTTTGTGTGAGATCTACGGGTGGCATCCCT
GTGACCCCTCCCCAGTGCCTCTCCTGGCCCTGGAAGTTGCCACTCCAGTGCCCACCAGCCTTGTCCTAAT
AAAATTAAGTTGCATCATTTTGTCTGACTAGGTGTCCTTCTATAATATTATGGGGTGGAGGGGGGTGGTA
TGGAGCAAGGGGCAAGTTGGGAAGACAACCTGTAGGGCCTGCGGGGTCTATTGGGAACCAAGCTGGAGTG
CAGTGGCACAATCTTGGCTCACTGCAATCTCCGCCTCCTGGGTTCAAGCGATTCTCCTGCCTCAGGCTCC
CGAGTTGTTGGGATTCCAGGCATGCATGACCAGGCTCAGCTAATTTTTGTTTTTTTGGTAGAGACGGGGT
TTCACCATATTGGCCAGGCTGGTCTCCAACTCCTAATCTCAGGTGATCTACCCACCTTGGCCTCCCAAAT
TGCTGGGATTACAGGCGTGAACCACTGCTCCCTTCCCTGTCCTTCTGCCTCAGCTAATTGAGTAGGGGGG
AGGCTAACTGAAACACGGAAGGAGACAATACCGGAAGGAACCCGCGCTATGACGGCAATAAAAAGACAGA
ATAAAACGCACGGGTGTTGGGTCGTTTGTTCATAAACGCGGGGTTCGGTCCCAGGGCTGGCACTCTGTCG
ATACCCCACCGAGACCCCATTGGGGCCAATACGCCCGCGTTTCTTCCTTTTCCCCACCCCACCCCCCAAG
TTCGGGTGAAGGCCCAGGGCTCGCAGCCAACGTCGGGGCGGCAGGCCGTGGAAGTTCCTATTCTCTAGAA
AGTATAGGAACTTCCTCGAGATTTAAATATAACTTCGTATAATGTATGCTATACGAAGTTATTCGCGATG
AATAAATGAAAGCTTGCAGATCTGCGACTCTAGAGGATCTGCGACTCTAGAGGATCATAATCAGCCATAC
CACATTTGTAGAGGTTTTACTTGCTTTAAAAAACCTCCCACACCTCCCCCTGAACCTGAAACATAAAATG
AATGCAATTGTTGTTGTTAACTTGTTTATTGCAGCTTATAATGGTTACAAATAAAGCAATAGCATCACAA
ATTTCACAAATAAAGCATTTTTTTCACTGCATTCTAGTTGTGGTTTGTCCAAACTCATCAATGTATCTTA
TCATGTCTGGATCTGCGACTCTAGAGGATCATAATCAGCCATACCACATTTGTAGAGGTTTTACTTGCTT
TAAAAAACCTCCCACACCTCCCCCTGAACCTGAAACATAAAATGAATGCAATTGTTGTTGTTAACTTGTT
TATTGCAGCTTATAATGGTTACAAATAAAGCAATAGCATCACAAATTTCACAAATAAAGCATTTTTTTCA
CTGCATTCTAGTTGTGGTTTGTCCAAACTCATCAATGTATCTTATCATGTCTGGATCTGCGACTCTAGAG
GATCATAATCAGCCATACCACATTTGTAGAGGTTTTACTTGCTTTAAAAAACCTCCCACACCTCCCCCTG
AACCTGAAACATAAAATGAATGCAATTGTTGTTGTTAACTTGTTTATTGCAGCTTATAATGGTTACAAAT
AAAGCAATAGCATCACAAATTTCACAAATAAAGCATTTTTTTCACTGCATTCTAGTTGTGGTTTGTCCAA
ACTCATCAATGTATCTTATCATGTCTGGATCCCCATCAAGCTGATCCGGAACCCTTAATATAACTTCGTA
TAATGTATGCTATACGAAGTTATTAGGTCCCTCGACCTGCAGCCCAAGCTAGATCGAATTCGGCCGGCCT
TCACGTGTTGCACTTAACGCGTTAAGTGCAACACGATCCCGCCACCATGGTGAGCAAGGGCGAGGAGGTC
ATCAAAGAGTTCATGCGCTTCAAGGTGCGCATGGAGGGCTCCATGAACGGCCACGAGTTCGAGATCGAGG
GCGAGGGCGAGGGCCGCCCCTACGAGGGCACCCAGACCGCCAAGCTGAAGGTGACCAAGGGCGGCCCCCT
GCCCTTCGCCTGGGACATCCTGTCCCCCCAGTTCATGTACGGCTCCAAGGCGTACGTGAAGCACCCCGCC
GACATCCCCGATTACAAGAAGCTGTCCTTCCCCGAGGGCTTCAAGTGGGAGCGCGTGATGAACTTCGAGG
ACGGCGGTCTGGTGACCGTGACCCAGGACTCCTCCCTGCAGGACGGCACGCTGATCTACAAGGTGAAGAT
GCGCGGCACCAACTTCCCCCCCGACGGCCCCGTAATGCAGAAGAAGACCATGGGCTGGGAGGCCTCCACC
GAGCGCCTGTACCCCCGCGACGGCGTGCTGAAGGGCGAGATCCACCAGGCCCTGAAGCTGAAGGACGGCG
GCCACTACCTGGTGGAGTTCAAGACCATCTACATGGCCAAGAAGCCCGTGCAACTGCCCGGCTACTACTA
CGTGGACACCAAGCTGGACATCACCTCCCACAACGAGGACTACACCATCGTGGAACAGTACGAGCGCTCC
GAGGGCCGCCACCACCTGTTCCTGGGGCATGGCACCGGCAGCACCGGCAGCGGCAGCTCCGGCACCGCCT
CCTCCGAGGACAACAACATGGCCGTCATCAAAGAGTTCATGCGCTTCAAGGTGCGCATGGAGGGCTCCAT
GAACGGCCACGAGTTCGAGATCGAGGGCGAGGGCGAGGGCCGCCCCTACGAGGGCACCCAGACCGCCAAG
CTGAAGGTGACCAAGGGCGGCCCCCTGCCCTTCGCCTGGGACATCCTGTCCCCCCAGTTCATGTACGGCT
CCAAGGCGTACGTGAAGCACCCCGCCGACATCCCCGATTACAAGAAGCTGTCCTTCCCCGAGGGCTTCAA
GTGGGAGCGCGTGATGAACTTCGAGGACGGCGGTCTGGTGACCGTGACCCAGGACTCCTCCCTGCAGGAC
GGCACGCTGATCTACAAGGTGAAGATGCGCGGCACCAACTTCCCCCCCGACGGCCCCGTAATGCAGAAGA
AGACCATGGGCTGGGAGGCCTCCACCGAGCGCCTGTACCCCCGCGACGGCGTGCTGAAGGGCGAGATCCA
CCAGGCCCTGAAGCTGAAGGACGGCGGCCACTACCTGGTGGAGTTCAAGACCATCTACATGGCCAAGAAG
CCCGTGCAACTGCCCGGCTACTACTACGTGGACACCAAGCTGGACATCACCTCCCACAACGAGGACTACA
CCATCGTGGAACAGTACGAGCGCTCCGAGGGCCGCCACCACCTGTTCCTGTACGGCATGGACGAGCTGTA
CAAGTAAGAATTGTGTTGCACTTAACGCGTTAAGTGCAACACGTGAAGGCCGGCCCTGCAGGAATTCGAT
ATCAAGCTTATCGATAATCAACCTCTGGATTACAAAATTTGTGAAAGATTGACTGGTATTCTTAACTATG
TTGCTCCTTTTACGCTATGTGGATACGCTGCTTTAATGCCTTTGTATCATGCTATTGCTTCCCGTATGGC
TTTCATTTTCTCCTCCTTGTATAAATCCTGGTTGCTGTCTCTTTATGAGGAGTTGTGGCCCGTTGTCAGG
CAACGTGGCGTGGTGTGCACTGTGTTTGCTGACGCAACCCCCACTGGTTGGGGCATTGCCACCACCTGTC
AGCTCCTTTCCGGGACTTTCGCTTTCCCCCTCCCTATTGCCACGGCGGAACTCATCGCCGCCTGCCTTGC
CCGCTGCTGGACAGGGGCTCGGCTGTTGGGCACTGACAATTCCGTGGTGTTGTCGGGGAAATCATCGTCC
TTTCCTTGGCTGCTCGCCTGTGTTGCCACCTGGATTCTGCGCGGGACGTCCTTCTGCTACGTCCCTTCGG
CCCTCAATCCAGCGGACCTTCCTTCCCGCGGCCTGCTGCCGGCTCTGCGGCCTCTTCCGCGTCTTCGCCT
TCGCCCTCAGACGAGTCGGATCTCCCTTTGGGCCGCCTCCCCGCATCGATACCGTCGACCTCGACCTCGA
CTGTGCCTTCTAGTTGCCAGCCATCTGTTGTTTGCCCCTCCCCCGTGCCTTCCTTGACCCTGGAAGGTGC
CACTCCCACTGTCCTTTCCTAATAAAATGAGGAAATTGCATCGCATTGTCTGAGTAGGTGTCATTCTATT
CTGGGGGGTGGGGTGGGGCAGGACAGCAAGGGGGAGGATTGGGAAGACAATGGCAGGCATGCTGGGGAAC
TAGTGGTGCCAGGGCGTGCCCTTGGGCTCCCCGGGCGCGGCGGCCGCATCGAATTCTACCGGGTAGGGGA
GGCGCTTTTCCCAAGGCAGTCTGGAGCATGCGCTTTAGCAGCCCCGCTGGGCACTTGGCGCTACACAAGT
GGCCTCTGGCCTCGCACACATTCCACATCCACCGGTAGGCGCCAACCGGCTCCGTTCTTTGGTGGCCCCT
TCGCGCCACCTTCTACTCCTCCCCTAGTCAGGAAGTTCCCCCCCGCCCCGCAGCTCGCGTCGTGCAGGAC
GTGACAAATGGAAGTAGCACGTCTCACTAGTCTCGTGCAGATGGACAGCACCGCTGAGCAATGGAAGCGG
GTAGGCCTTTGGGGCAGCGGCCAATAGCAGCTTTGCTCCTTCGCTTTCTGGGCTCAGAGGCTGGGAAGGG
GTGGGTCCGGGGGCGGGCTCAGGGGCGGGCTCAGGGGCGGGGCGGGCGCCCGAAGGTCCTCCGGAGGCCC
GGCATTCTGCACGCTTCAAAAGCGCACGTCTGCCGCGCTGTTCTCCTCTTCCTCATCTCCGGGCCTTTCG
ACCTGCAGCAGCACGTGTTGACAATTAATCATCGGCATAGTATATCGGCATAGTATAATACGACAAGGTG
AGGAACTAAACCGCTAGCACCATGGGATCGGCCATTGAACAAGATGGATTGCACGCAGGTTCTCCGGCCG
CTTGGGTGGAGAGGCTATTCGGCTATGACTGGGCACAACAGACGATCGGCTGCTCTGATGCCGCCGTGTT
CCGGCTGTCAGCGCAGGGGCGCCCGGTTCTTTTTGTCAAGACCGACCTGTCCGGTGCCCTGAATGAACTG
CAGGACGAGGCAGCGCGGCTATCGTGGCTGGCCACGACGGGCGTTCCTTGCGCAGCTGTGCTCGACGTTG
TCACTGAAGCGGGAAGGGACTGGCTGCTATTGGGCGAAGTGCCGGGGCAGGATCTCCTGTCATCTCACCT
TGCTCCTGCCGAGAAAGTATCCATCATGGCTGATGCAATGCGGCGGCTGCATACGCTTGATCCGGCTACC
TGCCCATTCGACCACCAAGCGAAACATCGCATCGAGCGAGCACGTACTCGGATGGAAGCCGGTCTTGTCG
ATCAGGATGATCTGGACGAAGAGCATCAGGGGCTCGCGCCAGCCGAACTGTTCGCCAGGCTCAAGGCGCG
CATGCCCGACGGCGAGGATCTCGTCGTGACCCATGGCGATGCCTGCTTGCCGAATATCATGGTGGAAAAT
GGCCGCTTTTCTGGATTCATCGACTGTGGCCGGCTGGGTGTGGCGGACCGCTATCAGGACATAGCGTTGG
CTACCCGTGATATTGCTGAAGAGCTTGGCGGCGAATGGGCTGACCGCTTCCTCGTGCTTTACGGTATCGC
CGCTCCCGATTCGCAGCGCATCGCCTTCTATCGCCTTCTTGACGAGTTCTTCTGAGGGGATCCGCTGTAA
GTCTGCAGAAATTGATGATCTATTAAACAATAAAGATGTCCACTAAAATGGAAGTTTTTCCTGTCATACT
TTGTTAAGAAGGGTGAGAACAGAGTACCTACATTTTGAATGGAAGGATTGGAGCTACGGGGGTGGGGGTG
GGGTGGGATTAGATAAATGCCTGCTCTTTACTGAAGGCTCTTTACTATTGCTTTATGATAATGTTTCATA
GTTGGATATCATAATTTAAACAAGCAAAACCAAATTAAGGGCCAGCTCATTCCTCCCACTCATGATCTAT
AGATCTATAGATCTCTCGTGGGATCATTGTTTTTCTCTTGATTCCCACTTTGTGGTTCTAAGTACTGTGG
TTTCCAAATGTGTCAGTTTCATAGCCTGAAGAACGAGATCAGCAGCCTCTGTTCCACATACACTTCATTC
TCAGTATTGTTTTGCCAAGTTCTAATTCCATCAGAAAGCTTGCAGAAGATCTCCCCAACTGGGGTAACCT
TTGAGTTCTCTCAGTTGGGGGGGCGCGCCGGCTAGAAGATGGGCGGGAGTCTTCTGGGCAGGCTTAAAGG
CTAACCTGGTGTGTGGGCGTTGTCCTGCAGGGGAATTGAACAGGTGTAAAATTGGAGGGACAAGACTTCC
CACAGATTTTCGGTTTTGTCGGGAAGTTTTTTAATAGGGGCAAATAAGGAAAATGGGAGGATAGGTAGTC
ATCTGGGGTTTTATGCAGCAAAACTACAGGTTATTATTGCTTGTGATCCGCCTCGGAGTATTTTCCATCG
AGGTAGATTAAAGACATGCTCACCCGAGTTTTATACTCTCCTGCTTGAGATCCTTACTACAGTATGAAAT
TACAGTGTCGCGAGTTAGACTATGTAAGCAGAATTTTAATCATTTTTAAAGAGCCCAGTACTTCATATCC
ATTTCTCCCGCTCCTTCTGCAGCCTTATCAAAAGGTATTTTAGAACACTCATTTTAGCCCCATTTTCATT
TATTATACTGGCTTATCCAACCCCTAGACAGAGCATTGGCATTTTCCCTTTCCTGATCTTAGAAGTCTGA
TGACTCATGAAACCAGACAGATTAGTTACATACACCACAAATCGAGGCTGTAGCTGGGGCCTCAACACTG
CAGTTCTTTTATAACTCCTTAGTACACTTTTTGTTGATCCTTTGCCTTGATCCTTAATTTTCAGTGTCTA
TCACCTCTCCCGTCAGGTGGTGTTCCACATTTGGGCCTATTCTCAGTCCAGGGAGTTTTACAACAATAGA
TGTATTGAGAATCCAACCTAAAGCTTAACTTTCCACTCCCATGAATGCCTCTCTCCTTTTTCTCCATTTA
TAAACTGAGCTATTAACCATTAATGGTTTCCAGGTGGATGTCTCCTCCCCCAATATTACCTGATGTATCT
TACATATTGCCAGGCTGATATTTTAAGACATTAAAAGGTATATTTCATTATTGAGCCACATGGTATTGAT
TACTGCTTACTAAAATTTTGTCATTGTACACATCTGTAAAAGGTGGTTCCTTTTGGAATGCAAAGTTCAG
GTGTTTGTTGTCTTTCCTGACCTAAGGTCTTGTGAGCTTGTATTTTTTCTATTTAAGCAGTGCTTTCTCT
TGGACTGGCTTGACTCATGGCATTCTACACGTTATTGCTGGTCTAAATGTGATTTTGCCAAGCTTCTTCA
GGACCTATAATTTTGCTTGACTTGTAGCCAAACACAAGTAAAATGATTAAGCAACAAATGTATTTGTGAA
GCTTGGTTTTTAGGTTGTTGTGTTGTGTGTGCTTGTGCTCTATAATAATACTATCCAGGGGCTGGAGAGG
TGGCTCGGAGTTCAAGAGCACAGACTGCTCTTCCAGAAGTCCTGAGTTCAATTCCCAGCAACCACATGGT
GGCTCACAACCATCTGTAATGGGATCTGATGCCCTCTTCTGGTGTGTCTGAAGACCACAAGTGTATTCAC
ATTAAATAAATAAATCCTCCTTCTTCTTCTTTTTTTTTTTTTTAAAGAGAATACTGTCTCCAGTAGAATT
TACTGAAGTAATGAAATACTTTGTGTTTGTTCCAATATGGTAGCCAATAATCAAATTACTCTTTAAGCAC
TGGAAATGTTACCAAGGAACTAATTTTTATTTGAAGTGTAACTGTGGACAGAGGAGCCATAACTGCAGAC
TTGTGGGATACAGAAGACCAATGCAGACTTTAATGTCTTTTCTCTTACACTAAGCAATAAAGAAATAAAA
ATTGAACTTCTAGTATCCTATTTGTTTAAACTGCTAGCTTTACTTAACTTTTGTGCTTCATCTATACAAA
GCTGAAAGCTAAGTCTGCAGCCATTACTAAACATGAAAGCAAGTAATGATAATTTTGGATTTCAAAAATG
TAGGGCCAGAGTTTAGCCAGCCAGTGGTGGTGCTTGCCTTTATGCCTTTAATCCCAGCACTCTGGAGGCA
GAGACAGGCAGATCTCTGAGTTTGAGCCCAGCCTGGTCTACACATCAAGTTCTATCTAGGATAGCCAGGA
ATACACACAGAAACCCTGTTGGGGAGGGGGGCTCTGAGATTTCATAAAATTATAATTGAAGCATTCCCTA
ATGAGCCACTATGGATGTGGCTAAATCCGTCTACCTTTCTGATGAGATTTGGGTATTATTTTTTCTGTCT
CTGCTGTTGGTTGGGTCTTTTGACACTGTGGGCTTTCTTTAAAGCCTCCTTCCTGCCATGTGGTCTCTTG
TTTGCTACTAACTTCCCATGGCTTAAATGGCATGGCTTTTTGCCTTCTAAGGGCAGCTGCTGAGATTTGC
AGCCTGATTTCCAGGGTGGGGTTGGGAAATCTTTCAAACACTAAAATTGTCCTTTAATTTTTTTTTTAAA
AAATGGGTTATATAATAAACCTCATAAAATAGTTATGAGGAGTGAGGTGGACTAATATTAAATGAGTCCC
TCCCCTATAAAAGAGCTATTAAGGCTTTTTGTCTTATACTTAACTTTTTTTTTAAATGTGGTATCTTTAG
AACCAAGGGTCTTAGAGTTTTAGTATACAGAAACTGTTGCATCGCTTAATCAGATTTTCTAGTTTCAAAT
CCAGAGAATCCAAATTCTTCACAGCCAAAGTCAAATTAAGAATTTCTGACTTTTAATGTTAATTTGCTTA
CTGTGAATATAAAAATGATAGCTTTTCCTGAGGCAGGGTCTCACTATGTATCTCTGCCTGATCTGCAACA
AGATATGTAGACTAAAGTTCTGCCTGCTTTTGTCTCCTGAATACTAAGGTTAAAATGTAGTAATACTTTT
GGAACTTGCAGGTCAGATTCTTTTATAGGGGACACACTAAGGGAGCTTGGGTGATAGTTGGTAAAATGTG
TTTCAAGTGATGAAAACTTGAATTATTATCACCGCAACCTACTTTTTAAAAAAAAAAGCCAGGCCTGTTA
GAGCATGCTTAAGGGATCCCTAGGACTTGCTGAGCACACAAGAGTAGTTACTTGGCAGGCTCCTGGTGAG
AGCATATTTCAAAAAACAAGGCAGACAACCAAGAAACTACAGTTAAGGTTACCTGTCTTTAAACCATCTG
CATATACACAGGGATATTAAAATATTCCAAATAATATTTCATTCAAGTTTTCCCCCATCAAATTGGGACA
TGGATTTCTCCGGTGAATAGGCAGAGTTGGAAACTAAACAAATGTTGGTTTTGTGATTTGTGAAATTGTT
TTCAAGTGATAGTTAAAGCCCATGAGATACAGAACAAAGCTGCTATTTCGAGGTCTCTTGGTTTATACTC
AGAAGCACTTCTTTGGGTTTCCCTGCACTATCCTGATCATGTGCTAGGCCTACCTTAGGCTGATTGTTGT
TCAAATAAACTTAAGTTTCCTGTCAGGTGATGTCATATGATTTCATATATCAAGGCAAAACATGTTATAT
ATGTTAAACATTTGTACTTAATGTGAAAGTTAGGTCTTTGTGGGTTTGATTTTTAATTTTCAAAACCTGA
GCTAAATAAGTCATTTTTACATGTCTTACATTTGGTGGAATTGTATAATTGTGGTTTGCAGGCAAGACTC
TCTGACCTAGTAACCCTACCTATAGAGCACTTTGCTGGGTCACAAGTCTAGGAGTCAAGCATTTCACCTT
GAAGTTGAGACGTTTTGTTAGTGTATACTAGTTTATATGTTGGAGGACATGTTTATCCAGAAGATATTCA
GGACTATTTTTGACTGGGCTAAGGAATTGATTCTGATTAGCACTGTTAGTGAGCATTGAGTGGCCTTTAG
GCTTGAATTGGAGTCACTTGTATATCTCAAATAATGCTGGCCTTTTTTAAAAAGCCCTTGTTCTTTATCA
CCCTGTTTTCTACATAATTTTTGTTCAAAGAAATACTTGTTTGGATCTCCTTTTGACAACAATAGCATGT
TTTCAAGCCATATTTTTTTTCCTTTTTTTTTTTTTTTTTGGTTTTTCGAGACAGGGTTTCTCTGTATAGC
CCTGGCTGTCCTGGAACTCACTTTGTAGACCAGGCTGGCCTCGAACTCAGAAATCCGCCTGCCTCTGCCT
CCTGAGTGCCGGGATTAAAGGCGTGCACCACCACGCCTGGCTAAGTTGGATATTTTGTTATATAACTATA
ACCAATACTAACTCCACTGGGTGGATTTTTAATTCAGTCAGTAGTCTTAAGTGGTCTTTATTGGCCCTTC
ATTAAAATCTACTGTTCACTCTAACAGAGGCTGTTGGTACTAGTGGCACTTAAGCAACTTCCTACGGATA
TACTAGCAGATTAAGGGTCAGGGATAGAAACTAGTCTAGCGTTTTGTATACCTACCAGCTTTATACTACC
TTGTTCTGATAGAAATATTTCAGGACATCTAGCTTATCGATACCGTCGAGGGGGGGCCCGGTACCCAGCT
TTTGTTCCCTTTAGTGAGGGTTAATTGCGCGCTTGGCGTAATCATGGTCATAGCTGTTTCCTGTGTGAAA
TTGTTATCCGCTCACAATTCCACACAACATACGAGCCGGAAGCATAAAGTGTAAAGCCTGGGGTGCCTAA
TGAGTGAGCTAACTCACATTAATTGCGTTGCGCTCACTGCCCGCTTTCCAGTCGGGAAACCTGTCGTGCC
AGCTGCATTAATGAATCGGCCAACGCGCGGGGAGAGGCGGTTTGCGTATTGGGCGCTCTTCCGCTTCCTC
GCTCACTGACTCGCTGCGCTCGGTCGTTCGGCTGCGGCGAGCGGTATCAGCTCACTCAAAGGCGGTAATA
CGGTTATCCACAGAATCAGGGGATAACGCAGGAAAGAACATGTGAGCAAAAGGCCAGCAAAAGGCCAGGA
ACCGTAAAAAGGCCGCGTTGCTGGCGTTTTTCCATAGGCTCCGCCCCCCTGACGAGCATCACAAAAATCG
ACGCTCAAGTCAGAGGTGGCGAAACCCGACAGGACTATAAAGATACCAGGCGTTTCCCCCTGGAAGCTCC
CTCGTGCGCTCTCCTGTTCCGACCCTGCCGCTTACCGGATACCTGTCCGCCTTTCTCCCTTCGGGAAGCG
TGGCGCTTTCTCATAGCTCACGCTGTAGGTATCTCAGTTCGGTGTAGGTCGTTCGCTCCAAGCTGGGCTG
TGTGCACGAACCCCCCGTTCAGCCCGACCGCTGCGCCTTATCCGGTAACTATCGTCTTGAGTCCAACCCG
GTAAGACACGACTTATCGCCACTGGCAGCAGCCACTGGTAACAGGATTAGCAGAGCGAGGTATGTAGGCG
GTGCTACAGAGTTCTTGAAGTGGTGGCCTAACTACGGCTACACTAGAAGAACAGTATTTGGTATCTGCGC
TCTGCTGAAGCCAGTTACCTTCGGAAAAAGAGTTGGTAGCTCTTGATCCGGCAAACAAACCACCGCTGGT
AGCGGTGGTTTTTTTGTTTGCAAGCAGCAGATTACGCGCAGAAAAAAAGGATCTCAAGAAGATCCTTTGA
TCTTTTCTACGGGGTCTGACGCTCAGTGGAACGAAAACTCACGTTAAGGGATTTTGGTCATGAGATTATC
AAAAAGGATCTTCACCTAGATCCTTTTAAATTAAAAATGAAGTTTTAAATCAATCTAAAGTATATATGAG
TAAACTTGGTCTGACAGTTACCAATGCTTAATCAGTGAGGCACCTATCTCAGCGATCTGTCTATTTCGTT
CATCCATAGTTGCCTGACTCCCCGTCGTGTAGATAACTACGATACGGGAGGGCTTACCATCTGGCCCCAG
TGCTGCAATGATACCGCGAGACCCACGCTCACCGGCTCCAGATTTATCAGCAATAAACCAGCCAGCCGGA
AGGGCCGAGCGCAGAAGTGGTCCTGCAACTTTATCCGCCTCCATCCAGTCTATTAATTGTTGCCGGGAAG
CTAGAGTAAGTAGTTCGCCAGTTAATAGTTTGCGCAACGTTGTTGCCATTGCTACAGGCATCGTGGTGTC
ACGCTCGTCGTTTGGTATGGCTTCATTCAGCTCCGGTTCCCAACGATCAAGGCGAGTTACATGATCCCCC
ATGTTGTGCAAAAAAGCGGTTAGCTCCTTCGGTCCTCCGATCGTTGTCAGAAGTAAGTTGGCCGCAGTGT
TATCACTCATGGTTATGGCAGCACTGCATAATTCTCTTACTGTCATGCCATCCGTAAGATGCTTTTCTGT
GACTGGTGAGTACTCAACCAAGTCATTCTGAGAATAGTGTATGCGGCGACCGAGTTGCTCTTGCCCGGCG
TCAATACGGGATAATACCGCGCCACATAGCAGAACTTTAAAAGTGCTCATCATTGGAAAACGTTCTTCGG
GGCGAAAACTCTCAAGGATCTTACCGCTGTTGAGATCCAGTTCGATGTAACCCACTCGTGCACCCAACTG
ATCTTCAGCATCTTTTACTTTCACCAGCGTTTCTGGGTGAGCAAAAACAGGAAGGCAAAATGCCGCAAAA
AAGGGAATAAGGGCGACACGGAAATGTTGAATACTCATACTCTTCCTTTTTCAATATTATTGAAGCATTT
ATCAGGGTTATTGTCTCATGAGCGGATACATATTTGAATGTATTTAGAAAAATAAACAAATAGGGGTTCC
GCGCACAYTTMSCCKRAAWGKSSMAYSKRAMTTGTAAGCGTTAATATTTTGTTAAAATTCGCGTTAAATT
TTTGTTAAATCAGCTCATTTTTTAACCAATAGGCCGAAATCGGCAAAATCCCTTATAAATCAAAAGAATA
GACCGAGATAGGGT
[37 nt withheld, positions 15835-15871]
AAAGAACGTGGACTCCAACGTCAAAGG
[49 nt withheld, positions 15899-15947]
T
[91 nt withheld, positions 15949-16039]
G
[124 nt withheld, positions 16041-16164]
CMSRTKSSMCWTTYMGGSKGMGYRACTGTTGGGAAGGGCGATCGGTGCGGGCCTCTTCGCTATTACGCCA
GCTGGCGAAAGGGGGATGTGCTGCAAGGCGATTAAGTTGGGTAACGCCAGGGTTTTCCCAGTCACGACGT
TGTAAAACGACGGCCAGTGAGCGCGCGTAATACGACTCACTATAGGGCGAATTGGAGCTCCA
Features (pLannotate 1.2.2; 41 found; start..end, strand, type, name):
      3..1085    +  misc_feature   Rosa26 left arm: left homology arm from intron 1 of the mouse Rosa26 gene (Soriano, 1999)
   1181..1484    +  enhancer       CMV enhancer: human cytomegalovirus immediate early enhancer
   1486..1763    +  promoter       chicken β-actin promoter: No description available
   1764..2780    +  intron         chimeric intron: chimera between introns from chicken β-actin and rabbit β-globin
   2862..2895    +  protein_bind   FRT (minimal): supports FLP-mediated excision but not integration (Turan and Bode, 2011) FLP recombinase from the Saccharomyces cerevisiae 2μ plasmid
   2941..2989    +  polyA_signal   poly(A) signal: synthetic polyadenylation signal
   2998..3474    +  polyA_signal   hGH poly(A) signal: human growth hormone polyadenylation signal
   3553..3601    +  polyA_signal   HSV TK poly(A) signal: herpes simplex virus thymidine kinase polyadenylation signal (Cole and Stacy, 1985)
   3761..3794    +  protein_bind   FRT (minimal): supports FLP-mediated excision but not integration (Turan and Bode, 2011) FLP recombinase from the Saccharomyces cerevisiae 2μ plasmid
   3809..3842    -  protein_bind   loxP: Cre-mediated recombination occurs in the 8-bp core sequence (GCATACAT). Cre recombinase
   3903..3986    +  CDS            large T antigen (fragment): large T antigen from SV40 (simian virus 40)
   4009..4143    +  polyA_signal   SV40 poly(A) signal: SV40 polyadenylation signal
   4157..4240    +  CDS            large T antigen (fragment): large T antigen from SV40 (simian virus 40)
   4263..4397    +  polyA_signal   SV40 poly(A) signal: SV40 polyadenylation signal
   4411..4494    +  CDS            large T antigen (fragment): large T antigen from SV40 (simian virus 40)
   4517..4651    +  polyA_signal   SV40 poly(A) signal: SV40 polyadenylation signal
   4680..4713    -  protein_bind   loxP: Cre-mediated recombination occurs in the 8-bp core sequence (GCATACAT). Cre recombinase
   4807..6234    +  CDS            tdTomato: tdTomato is a basic (constitutively fluorescent) orange fluorescent protein published in 2004, derived from Discosoma sp.. It is reported to be a somewhat slowly-maturing tandem dimer with low acid sensitivity.
   6286..6316    +  misc_feature   MCS (fragment): pBluescript multiple cloning site
   6316..6904    +  misc_feature   WPRE: woodchuck hepatitis virus posttranscriptional regulatory element
   6905..6924    +  misc_feature   MCS (fragment): pBluescript multiple cloning site
   6931..7042    +  polyA_signal   bGH poly(A) signal: bovine growth hormone polyadenylation signal
   7146..7179    +  protein_bind   attB: minimal attB site for the φC31 integrase (Groth et al., 2000) phage φC31 integrase
   7201..7700    +  promoter       PGK promoter: mouse phosphoglycerate kinase 1 promoter
   7717..7764    +  promoter       EM7 promoter: synthetic bacterial promoter&nbsp
   7792..8595    +  CDS            NeoR/KanR: aminoglycoside phosphotransferase from Tn5; aph(3')-II (or nptII); confers resistance to neomycin, kanamycin, and G418 (Geneticin®)
   8605..9066    +  polyA_signal   PGK poly(A) signal: mouse phosphoglycerate kinase 1 polyadenylation signal
   9083..9121    +  protein_bind   phage φC31 attP (fragment): attachment site of phage φC31 phage φC31 integrase
   9132..13472   +  misc_feature   Rosa26 right arm: right homology arm from intron 1 of the mouse Rosa26 gene (Soriano, 1999)
  13486..13505   +  misc_feature   MCS (fragment): pBluescript multiple cloning site
  13518..13536   -  promoter       T3 promoter: promoter for bacteriophage T3 RNA polymerase
  13579..13601   -  protein_bind   lac operator (fragment): The lac repressor binds to the lac operator to inhibit transcription in E. coli. This inhibition can be relieved by adding lactose or isopropyl-β-D-thiogalactopyranoside (IPTG). lac repressor encoded by lacI
  13605..13635   -  promoter       lac promoter: promoter for the E. coli lac operon
  13650..13671   -  protein_bind   CAP binding site: CAP binding activates transcription in the presence of cAMP. E. coli catabolite activator protein
  13684..13776   -  CDS            lacI (fragment): lac repressor; lacI; The lac repressor binds to the lac operator to inhibit transcription in E. coli. This inhibition can be relieved by adding lactose or isopropyl-β-D-thiogalactopyranoside (IPTG).
  13959..14547   -  rep_origin     ori: high-copy-number ColE1/pMB1/pBR322/pUC origin of replication
  14718..15578   -  CDS            AmpR: β-lactamase; bla; confers resistance to ampicillin, carbenicillin, and related antibiotics
  15579..15683   -  promoter       AmpR promoter: bla
  15736..16164   -  rep_origin     f1 ori (sequence partly withheld): f1 bacteriophage origin of replication; arrow indicates direction of (+) strand synthesis
  16189..16324   -  CDS            lacZα (fragment): LacZα fragment of β-galactosidase; lacZ fragment
  16332..16350   +  promoter       T7 promoter: promoter for bacteriophage T7 RNA polymerase
