[The description below was written by a language model from this plasmid's Addgene catalogue record, the feature table of its GenBank file and pLannotate feature annotations shown in this document.]
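Description:
Ai65(RCFL-tdT) targeting vector is a mouse gene-targeting plasmid designed to insert a Flp- and Cre-dependent tdTomato reporter cassette into the Rosa26 locus by homologous recombination. The payload is flanked by a short left homology arm of about 1.1 kb and a longer right arm of about 4.3 kb, both from Rosa26 intron 1. The backbone is pBluescript-like, with a high-copy ColE1/pUC origin, an f1 origin, lac elements and T3/T7 promoters. The catalogue lists kanamycin as the bacterial selection, which fits the EM7-driven NeoR/KanR gene. The feature table also shows an AmpR cassette in the backbone. The catalogue size (16,295 bp) differs slightly from the sequenced record (16,366 nt), and the depositor notes minor sequence discrepancies that are said not to affect function.

Expression is driven by the CAG promoter (CMV enhancer, chicken β-actin promoter and chimeric intron). Two transcriptional stop cassettes in series lie between the promoter and tdTomato. The first is FRT-flanked and contains synthetic, hGH and HSV TK polyadenylation signals. The second is loxP-flanked and contains three SV40 poly(A) repeats. tdTomato is therefore transcribed only in cells where both Flp and Cre have excised their respective stops, giving intersectional labelling of populations defined by two driver lines. A WPRE and bGH poly(A) signal follow the reporter to enhance and terminate expression. Downstream, a PGK/EM7-NeoR cassette with a PGK poly(A) signal provides G418 selection of targeted cells. It is bracketed by φC31 attB and attP sites, which should allow integrase-mediated removal of the marker. The separate 319 bp GenBank record covers only a small fragment, annotated with a single DsRed primer site.
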