Addgene plasmid #61577: Ai65(RCFL-tdT) targeting vector
Purpose: Target a Flp and Cre-dependent tdTomato expression cassette to the mouse Rosa26 locus
Depositing lab: Hongkui Zeng. Depositing organization: Allen Institute. Publication: Transgenic mice for intersectional targeting of neural sensors and effectors with high specificity and performance. Madisen L, Garner AR, Shimaoka D, Chuong AS, Klapoetke NC, Li L, van der Bourg A, Niino Y, Egolf L, Monetti C, Gu H, Mills M, Cheng A, Tasic B, Nguyen TN, Sunkin SM, Benucci A, Nagy A, Miyawaki A, Helmchen F, Empson RM, Knopfel T, Boyden ES, Reid RC, Carandini M, Zeng H. Neuron. 2015 Mar 4;85(5):942-58. doi: 10.1016/j.neuron.2015.02.022. PubMed 25741722.
Backbone
  Vector backbone: Rosa26 Targeting Vector
  Backbone size w/o insert (bp): 2881
  Total vector size (bp): 16295
  Vector type: Mouse Targeting, Cre/Lox
  Selectable markers: Neomycin (select with G418)
Growth in bacteria
  Bacterial resistance: Kanamycin, 50 μg/mL
  Growth temperature: 30°C
  Growth strain: Stbl2
  Growth instructions: Grow in 15 microg/ml kanamycin
  Copy number: High Copy
Gene/Insert
  Gene/Insert name: pCAG-FSF-LSL-tdTomato
  Promoter: CAG
  Cloning method: Restriction Enzyme; 5′ cloning site Sac1 (not destroyed); 3′ cloning site Cla (not destroyed)
  Sequencing primers: 5′ TCTTCGCTATTACGCCAGCT; 3′ AACAGCTATGACCATG
Terms and licenses: Academic/Nonprofit Terms; Industry Terms: Not Available to Industry
Depositor comments: NOTE: There are some minor discrepancies between the depositor's assembled sequence and Addgene's quality control sequence. The depositing lab has assessed these differences and states that they do no affect function.
How to cite: Ai65(RCFL-tdT) targeting vector was a gift from Hongkui Zeng (Addgene plasmid # 61577 ; http://n2t.net/addgene:61577 ; RRID:Addgene_61577)
