LOCUS       Exported 319 bp ds-DNA linear SYN 18-MAY-2021
DEFINITION  Target a Flp and Cre-dependent tdTomato expression cassette to the
            mouse Rosa26 locus.
ACCESSION   .
VERSION     .
KEYWORDS    Ai65(RCFL-tdT) targeting vector
SOURCE      synthetic DNA construct
  ORGANISM  synthetic DNA construct
REFERENCE   1 (bases 1 to 319)
  AUTHORS   Madisen L, Garner AR, Shimaoka D, Chuong AS, Klapoetke NC, Li L, van
            der Bourg A, Niino Y, Egolf L, Monetti C, Gu H, Mills M, Cheng A,
            Tasic B, Nguyen TN, Sunkin SM, Benucci A, Nagy A, Miyawaki A,
            Helmchen F, Empson RM, Knopfel T, Boyden ES, Reid RC, Carandini M,
            Zeng H
  TITLE     Transgenic mice for intersectional targeting of neural sensors and
            effectors with high specificity and performance.
  JOURNAL   Neuron. 2015 Mar 4;85(5):942-58. doi: 10.1016/j.neuron.2015.02.022.
  PUBMED    25741722
REFERENCE   2 (bases 1 to 319)
  AUTHORS   .
  TITLE     Direct Submission
  JOURNAL   Exported May 18, 2021 from SnapGene Server 1.1.58
            http://www.snapgene.com
FEATURES             Location/Qualifiers
     source          1..319
                     /organism="synthetic DNA construct"
                     /mol_type="other DNA"
     primer_bind     complement(174..197)
                     /label=DsRed1-C
                     /note="DsRed1, forward primer"
ORIGIN
        1 aggttgatta tcgataagct tgatatcgaa ttcctgcagg gccggccttc acgtgttgca
       61 cttaacgcgt taagtgcaac acaattctta cttgtacagc tcgtccatgc cgtacaggaa
      121 caggtggtgg cggccctcgg agcgctcgta ctgttccacg atggtgtagt cctcgttgtg
      181 ggaggtgatg tccagcttgg tgtccacgta gtagtagccg ggcagttgca cgggcttctt
      241 ggccatgtag atggtcttga actccaccag gtagtggccg ccgtccttca gcttcagggc
      301 ctggtggatc tcgcccttc
//
