>Addgene plasmid #61577 | Ai65(RCFL-tdT) targeting vector | addgene partial sequence | sequence record 109097 | M13-Rev 5'-CAGGAAACAGCTATGACC-3'
AGCTGGGTACCGGGCCCCCCCTCGACGGTATCGATAAGCTAGATGTCCTGAAATATTTCTATCAGAACAA
GGTAGTATAAAGCTGGTAGGTATACAAAACGCTAGACTAGTTTCTATCCCTGACCCTTAATCTGCTAGTA
TATCCGTAGGAAGTTGCTTAAGTGCCACTAGTACCAACAGCCTCTGTTAGAGTGAACAGTAGATTTTAAT
GAAGGGCCAATAAAGACCACTTAAGACTACTGACTGAATTAAAAATCCACCCAGTGGAGTTAGTATTGGT
TATAGTTATATAACAAAATATCCAACTTAGCCAGGCGTGGTGGTGCACGCCTTTAATCCCGGCACTCAGG
AGGCAGAGGCAGGCGGATTTCTGAGTTCGAGGCCAGCCTGGTCTACAAAGTGAGTTCCAGGACAGCCAGG
GCTATACAGAGAAACCCTGTCTCGAAAAACCAAAAAAAAAAAAAAAAAGGAAAAAAAATATGGCTTGAAA
ACATGCTATTGTTGTCAAAAGGAGATCCAAACAAGTATTTCTTTGAACAAAAATTATGTAGAAAACAGGG
TGATAAAGAACAAGGGCTTTTTAAAAAAGGCCAGCATTATTTGAGATATACAAGTGACTCCAATTCAAGC
CTAAAGGCCACTCAATGCTCACTAACAGTGCTAATCAGAATCAATTCCTTAGCCCAGTCAAAAATAGTCC
TGAATATCTTCTGGATAAACATGTCCTCCAACATATAAACTAGTATACACTAA
