>Addgene plasmid #61577 | Ai65(RCFL-tdT) targeting vector | addgene partial sequence | sequence record 109106 | CAGenhancer-F 5'-GGGCGTACTTGGCATATGAT-3'
ATACTCCACCCATTGACGTCAATGGAAAGTCCCTATTGGCGTTACTATGGGAACATACGTCATTATTGAC
GTCAATGGGCGGGGGTCGTTGGGCGGTCAGCCAGGCGGGCCATTTACCGTAAGTTATGTAACGCGGAACT
CCATATATGGGCTATGAACTAATGACCCCGTAATTGATTACTATTAATAACTAGATTCCTGCAGAATTGT
TTAAACGGTTAATTAAGGCTAGAAAGACTGGAGTTGCAGATCACGAGGGAAGAGGGGGAAGGGATTCTCC
CAGGCCCAGGGCGGTCCTCAGAAGCCAGGAGGCAGCAGAGAACTCCCAGAAAGGTATTGCAACACTCCCC
TCCCCCCTCCGGAGAAGGGTGCGGCCTTCTCCCCGCCTACTCCACTGCAGCTCCCTTACTGATAACAACT
CAGAGCGACTTTGGGAGAGCAAGTGCTTCCTGCCTCCAAAACAGCCCAACTGAGCCCTCGCTCCTTCCCT
CCACTCCCCGGAGTGCGCGATGGAGGTCTGGCTCAGCACGCCCCTCTTGAGGCAACTCAAGTCGGAAACG
TGCTTGCACCCGCCCCGCAGCCGCTCAGCCCTACTGCCCGTCCCCGCCCCCAGCGCGCGCTTCCTGCCAC
GTTGCGCA
