LOCUS       Exported 16295 bp ds-DNA circular SYN 12-MAY-2021
DEFINITION  Target a Flp and Cre-dependent tdTomato expression cassette to the
            mouse Rosa26 locus.
ACCESSION   .
VERSION     .
KEYWORDS    Ai65(RCFL-tdT) targeting vector
SOURCE      synthetic DNA construct
  ORGANISM  synthetic DNA construct
REFERENCE   1 (bases 1 to 16295)
  AUTHORS   Madisen L, Garner AR, Shimaoka D, Chuong AS, Klapoetke NC, Li L, van
            der Bourg A, Niino Y, Egolf L, Monetti C, Gu H, Mills M, Cheng A,
            Tasic B, Nguyen TN, Sunkin SM, Benucci A, Nagy A, Miyawaki A,
            Helmchen F, Empson RM, Knopfel T, Boyden ES, Reid RC, Carandini M,
            Zeng H
  TITLE     Transgenic mice for intersectional targeting of neural sensors and
            effectors with high specificity and performance.
  JOURNAL   Neuron. 2015 Mar 4;85(5):942-58. doi: 10.1016/j.neuron.2015.02.022.
  PUBMED    25741722
REFERENCE   2 (bases 1 to 16295)
  AUTHORS   .
  TITLE     Direct Submission
  JOURNAL   Exported May 12, 2021 from SnapGene Server 1.1.58
            http://www.snapgene.com
FEATURES             Location/Qualifiers
     source          1..16295
                     /organism="synthetic DNA construct"
                     /mol_type="other DNA"
     misc_feature    3..1085
                     /label=Rosa26 left arm
                     /note="left homology arm from intron 1 of the mouse Rosa26
                     gene (Soriano, 1999)"
     enhancer        1181..1484
                     /label=CMV enhancer
                     /note="human cytomegalovirus immediate early enhancer"
     promoter        1486..1763
                     /label=chicken beta-actin promoter
     intron          1765..2782
                     /label=chimeric intron
                     /note="chimera between introns from chicken beta-actin and
                     rabbit beta-globin"
     primer_bind     2706..2728
                     /label=pCAGGS-5
                     /note="Chimeric intron in CAG promoter, forward primer"
     primer_bind     2790..2809
                     /label=pCAG-F
                     /note="Rabbit beta-globin intron, for pCAG plasmids,
                     forward primer"
     protein_bind    2864..2897
                     /label=FRT (minimal)
                     /bound_moiety="FLP recombinase from the Saccharomyces
                     cerevisiae 2u plasmid"
                     /note="supports FLP-mediated excision but not integration
                     (Turan and Bode, 2011)"
     polyA_signal    2943..2991
                     /note="synthetic polyadenylation signal"
     polyA_signal    3000..3476
                     /label=hGH poly(A) signal
                     /note="human growth hormone polyadenylation signal"
     primer_bind     complement(3199..3218)
                     /label=hGH-PA-R
                     /note="Human growth hormone terminator, reverse primer"
     primer_bind     complement(3511..3530)
                     /label=TK-pA-R
                     /note="Thymidine kinase polyA, reverse primer"
     polyA_signal    3555..3603
                     /label=HSV TK poly(A) signal
                     /note="herpes simplex virus thymidine kinase
                     polyadenylation signal (Cole and Stacy, 1985)"
     protein_bind    3763..3796
                     /label=FRT (minimal)
                     /bound_moiety="FLP recombinase from the Saccharomyces
                     cerevisiae 2u plasmid"
                     /note="supports FLP-mediated excision but not integration
                     (Turan and Bode, 2011)"
     protein_bind    complement(3811..3844)
                     /label=loxP
                     /bound_moiety="Cre recombinase"
                     /note="Cre-mediated recombination occurs in the 8-bp core
                     sequence (GCATACAT)."
     polyA_signal    4011..4145
                     /label=SV40 poly(A) signal
                     /note="SV40 polyadenylation signal"
     polyA_signal    4265..4399
                     /label=SV40 poly(A) signal
                     /note="SV40 polyadenylation signal"
     polyA_signal    4519..4653
                     /label=SV40 poly(A) signal
                     /note="SV40 polyadenylation signal"
     protein_bind    complement(4682..4715)
                     /label=loxP
                     /bound_moiety="Cre recombinase"
                     /note="Cre-mediated recombination occurs in the 8-bp core
                     sequence (GCATACAT)."
     regulatory      4804..4813
                     /regulatory_class="other"
                     /note="vertebrate consensus sequence for strong initiation
                     of translation (Kozak, 1987)"
     CDS             4810..6240
                     /codon_start=1
                     /product="tandem dimeric (pseudo-monomeric) derivative of
                     DsRed (Shaner et al., 2004)"
                     /label=tdTomato
                     /note="mammalian codon-optimized"
                     /translation="MVSKGEEVIKEFMRFKVRMEGSMNGHEFEIEGEGEGRPYEGTQTA
                     KLKVTKGGPLPFAWDILSPQFMYGSKAYVKHPADIPDYKKLSFPEGFKWERVMNFEDGG
                     LVTVTQDSSLQDGTLIYKVKMRGTNFPPDGPVMQKKTMGWEASTERLYPRDGVLKGEIH
                     QALKLKDGGHYLVEFKTIYMAKKPVQLPGYYYVDTKLDITSHNEDYTIVEQYERSEGRH
                     HLFLGHGTGSTGSGSSGTASSEDNNMAVIKEFMRFKVRMEGSMNGHEFEIEGEGEGRPY
                     EGTQTAKLKVTKGGPLPFAWDILSPQFMYGSKAYVKHPADIPDYKKLSFPEGFKWERVM
                     NFEDGGLVTVTQDSSLQDGTLIYKVKMRGTNFPPDGPVMQKKTMGWEASTERLYPRDGV
                     LKGEIHQALKLKDGGHYLVEFKTIYMAKKPVQLPGYYYVDTKLDITSHNEDYTIVEQYE
                     RSEGRHHLFLYGMDELYK"
     misc_feature    6319..6907
                     /label=WPRE
                     /note="woodchuck hepatitis virus posttranscriptional
                     regulatory element"
     primer_bind     complement(6372..6392)
                     /label=WPRE-R
                     /note="WPRE, reverse primer"
     CDS             complement(6790..6801)
                     /codon_start=1
                     /product="Factor Xa recognition and cleavage site"
                     /label=Factor Xa site
                     /translation="IEGR"
     primer_bind     complement(6910..6926)
                     /label=KS primer
                     /note="common sequencing primer, one of multiple similar
                     variants"
     primer_bind     complement(6911..6927)
                     /label=pBluescriptKS
                     /note="For pBluescript vector"
     primer_bind     complement(6928..6945)
                     /label=BGH-rev
                     /note="Bovine growth hormone terminator, reverse primer.
                     Also called BGH reverse"
     polyA_signal    6934..7141
                     /label=bGH poly(A) signal
                     /note="bovine growth hormone polyadenylation signal"
     protein_bind    7149..7182
                     /label=attB
                     /bound_moiety="phage phi-C31 integrase"
                     /note="minimal attB site for the phi-C31 integrase (Groth
                     et al., 2000)"
     promoter        7204..7703
                     /label=PGK promoter
                     /note="mouse phosphoglycerate kinase 1 promoter"
     primer_bind     complement(7239..7262)
                     /label=MSCV-rev
                     /note="Murine stem cell virus, reverse primer"
     primer_bind     7636..7655
                     /label=mPGK-F
                     /note="Mouse PGK promoter, forward primer"
     promoter        7720..7767
                     /label=EM7 promoter
                     /note="synthetic bacterial promoter "
     CDS             7795..8598
                     /codon_start=1
                     /gene="aph(3')-II (or nptII)"
                     /product="aminoglycoside phosphotransferase from Tn5"
                     /label=NeoR/KanR
                     /note="confers resistance to neomycin, kanamycin, and G418
                     (Geneticin(R))"
                     /translation="MGSAIEQDGLHAGSPAAWVERLFGYDWAQQTIGCSDAAVFRLSAQ
                     GRPVLFVKTDLSGALNELQDEAARLSWLATTGVPCAAVLDVVTEAGRDWLLLGEVPGQD
                     LLSSHLAPAEKVSIMADAMRRLHTLDPATCPFDHQAKHRIERARTRMEAGLVDQDDLDE
                     EHQGLAPAELFARLKARMPDGEDLVVTHGDACLPNIMVENGRFSGFIDCGRLGVADRYQ
                     DIALATRDIAEELGGEWADRFLVLYGIAAPDSQRIAFYRLLDEFF"
     primer_bind     complement(7858..7877)
                     /label=Neo-R
                     /note="Neomycin resistance gene, reverse primer"
     primer_bind     8468..8487
                     /label=Neo-F
                     /note="Neomycin resistance gene, forward primer"
     polyA_signal    8608..9069
                     /label=PGK poly(A) signal
                     /note="mouse phosphoglycerate kinase 1 polyadenylation
                     signal"
     primer_bind     complement(13447..13467)
                     /label=T3
                     /note="T3 promoter, forward primer"
     promoter        complement(13447..13465)
                     /label=T3 promoter
                     /note="promoter for bacteriophage T3 RNA polymerase"
     primer_bind     complement(13486..13502)
                     /label=M13 rev
                     /note="common sequencing primer, one of multiple similar
                     variants"
     primer_bind     complement(13486..13502)
                     /label=M13 Reverse
                     /note="In lacZ gene. Also called M13-rev"
     primer_bind     complement(13499..13521)
                     /label=M13/pUC Reverse
                     /note="In lacZ gene"
     protein_bind    13510..13526
                     /label=lac operator
                     /bound_moiety="lac repressor encoded by lacI"
                     /note="The lac repressor binds to the lac operator to
                     inhibit transcription in E. coli. This inhibition can be
                     relieved by adding lactose or
                     isopropyl-beta-D-thiogalactopyranoside (IPTG)."
     promoter        complement(13534..13564)
                     /label=lac promoter
                     /note="promoter for the E. coli lac operon"
     protein_bind    13579..13600
                     /label=CAP binding site
                     /bound_moiety="E. coli catabolite activator protein"
                     /note="CAP binding activates transcription in the presence
                     of cAMP."
     primer_bind     complement(13717..13734)
                     /label=L4440
                     /note="L4440 vector, forward primer"
     rep_origin      complement(13888..14476)
                     /direction=LEFT
                     /label=ori
                     /note="high-copy-number ColE1/pMB1/pBR322/pUC origin of
                     replication"
     primer_bind     complement(13968..13987)
                     /label=pBR322ori-F
                     /note="pBR322 origin, forward primer"
     CDS             complement(14647..15507)
                     /codon_start=1
                     /gene="bla"
                     /product="beta-lactamase"
                     /label=AmpR
                     /note="confers resistance to ampicillin, carbenicillin, and
                     related antibiotics"
                     /translation="MSIQHFRVALIPFFAAFCLPVFAHPETLVKVKDAEDQLGARVGYI
                     ELDLNSGKILESFRPEERFPMMSTFKVLLCGAVLSRIDAGQEQLGRRIHYSQNDLVEYS
                     PVTEKHLTDGMTVRELCSAAITMSDNTAANLLLTTIGGPKELTAFLHNMGDHVTRLDRW
                     EPELNEAIPNDERDTTMPVAMATTLRKLLTGELLTLASRQQLIDWMEADKVAGPLLRSA
                     LPAGWFIADKSGAGERGSRGIIAALGPDGKPSRIVVIYTTGSQATMDERNRQIAEIGAS
                     LIKHW"
     primer_bind     15270..15289
                     /label=Amp-R
                     /note="Ampicillin resistance gene, reverse primer"
     promoter        complement(15508..15612)
                     /gene="bla"
                     /label=AmpR promoter
     rep_origin      complement(15638..16093)
                     /direction=LEFT
                     /label=f1 ori
                     /note="f1 bacteriophage origin of replication; arrow
                     indicates direction of (+) strand synthesis"
     primer_bind     complement(15775..15796)
                     /label=F1ori-F
                     /note="F1 origin, forward primer"
     primer_bind     15987..16006
                     /label=F1ori-R
                     /note="F1 origin, reverse primer"
     primer_bind     16220..16242
                     /label=M13/pUC Forward
                     /note="In lacZ gene"
     primer_bind     16234..16251
                     /label=M13 Forward
                     /note="In lacZ gene. Also called M13-F20 or M13 (-21)
                     Forward"
     primer_bind     16235..16251
                     /label=M13 fwd
                     /note="common sequencing primer, one of multiple similar
                     variants"
     primer_bind     16261..16280
                     /label=T7
                     /note="T7 promoter, forward primer"
     promoter        16261..16279
                     /label=T7 promoter
                     /note="promoter for bacteriophage T7 RNA polymerase"
ORIGIN
        1 ccgcggcagg ccctccgagc gtggtggagc cgttctgtga gacagccggg tacgagtcgt
       61 gacgctggaa ggggcaagcg ggtggtgggc aggaatgcgg tccgccctgc agcaaccgga
      121 gggggaggga gaagggagcg gaaaagtctc caccggacgc ggccatggct cggggggggg
      181 ggggcagcgg aggascgctt ccggccgacg tctcgtcgct gattggctty ttttcctccc
      241 gccgtgtgtg aaaacacaaa tggcgtgttt tggttggcgt aaggcgcctg tcagttaacg
      301 gcagccggag tgcgcagccg ccggcagcct cgctctgccc actgggtggg gcgggaggta
      361 ggtggggtga ggcgagctgn acgtgcgggc gcggtcggcc tctggcgggg cgggggaggg
      421 gagggagggt cagcgaaagt agctcgcgcg cgagcggccg cccaccctcc ccttcctctg
      481 ggggagtcgt tttacccgcc gccggccggg cctcgtcgtc tgattggctc tcggggccca
      541 gaaaactggc ccttgccatt ggctcgtgtt cgtgcaagtt gagtccatcc gccggccagc
      601 gggggcggcg aggaggcgct cccaggttcc ggccctcccc tcggccccgc gccgcagagt
      661 ctggccgcgc gcccctgcgc aacgtggcag gaagcgcgcg ctgggggcgg ggacgggcag
      721 tagggctgag cggctgcggg gcgggtgcaa gcacgtttcc gacttgagtt gcctcaagag
      781 gggcgtgctg agccagacct ccatcgcgca ctccggggag tggagggaag gagcgagggc
      841 tcagttgggc tgttttggag gcaggaagca cttgctctcc caaagtcgct ctgagttgtt
      901 atcagtaagg gagctgcagt ggagtaggcg gggagaaggc cgcacccttc tccggagggg
      961 ggaggggagt gttgcaatac ctttctggga gttctctgct gcctcctggc ttctgaggac
     1021 cgccctgggc ctgggagaat cccttccccc tcttccctcg tgatctgcaa ctccagtctt
     1081 tctagcctta attaaccgtt taaacaattc tgcaggaatc tagttattaa tagtaatcaa
     1141 ttacggggtc attagttcat agcccatata tggagttccg cgttacataa cttacggtaa
     1201 atggcccgcc tggctgaccg cccaacgacc cccgcccatt gacgtcaata atgacgtatg
     1261 ttcccatagt aacgccaata gggactttcc attgacgtca atgggtggag tatttacggt
     1321 aaactgccca cttggcagta catcaagtgt atcatatgcc aagtacgccc cctattgacg
     1381 tcaatgacgg taaatggccc gcctggcatt atgcccagta catgacctta tgggactttc
     1441 ctacttggca gtacatctac gtattagtca tcgctattac catggtcgag gtgagcccca
     1501 cgttctgctt cactctcccc atctcccccc cctccccacc cccaattttg tatttattta
     1561 ttttttaatt attttgtgca gcgatggggg cggggggggg gggggggcgc gcgccaggcg
     1621 gggcggggcg gggcgagggg cggggcgggg cgaggcggag aggtgcggcg gcagccaatc
     1681 agagcggcgc gctccgaaag tttcctttta tggcgaggcg gcggcggcgg cggccctata
     1741 aaaagcgaag cgcgcggcgg gcggggagtc gctgcgacgc tgccttcgcc ccgtgccccg
     1801 ctccgccgcc gcctcgcgcc gcccgccccg gctctgactg accgcgttac tcccacaggt
     1861 gagcgggcgg gacggccctt ctcctccggg ctgtaattag cgcttggttt aatgacggct
     1921 tgtttctttt ctgtggctgc gtgaaagcct tgaggggctc cgggagggcc ctttgtgcgg
     1981 ggggagcggc tcggggggtg cgtgcgtgtg tgtgtgcgtg gggagcgccg cgtgcggctc
     2041 cgcgctgccc ggcggctgtg agcgctgcgg gcgcggcgcg gggctttgtg cgctccgcag
     2101 tgtgcgcgag gggagcgcgg ccgggggcgg tgccccgcgg tgcggggggg gctgcgaggg
     2161 gaacaaaggc tgcgtgcggg gtgtgtgcgt gggggggtga gcagggggtg tgggcgcgtc
     2221 ggtcgggctg caaccccccc tgcacccccc tccccgagtt gctgagcacg gcccggcttc
     2281 gggtgcgggg ctccgtacgg ggcgtggcgc ggggctcgcc gtgccgggcg gggggtggcg
     2341 gcaggtgggg gtgccgggcg gggcggggcc gcctcgggcc ggggagggct cgggggaggg
     2401 gcgcggcggc ccccggagcg ccggcggctg tcgaggcgcg gcgagccgca gccattgcct
     2461 tttatggtaa tcgtgcgaga gggcgcaggg acttcctttg tcccaaatct gtgcggagcc
     2521 gaaatctggg aggcgccgcc gcaccccctc tagcgggcgc ggggcgaagc ggtgcggcgc
     2581 cggcaggaag gaaatgggcg gggagggcct tcgtgcgtcg ccgcgccgcc gtccccttct
     2641 ccctctccag cctcggggct gtccgcgggg ggacggctgc cttcgggggg gacggggcag
     2701 ggcggggttc ggcttctggc gtgtgaccgg cggctctaga gcctctgcta accatgttca
     2761 tgccttcttc tttttcctac agctcctggg caacgtgctg gttattgtgc tgtctcatca
     2821 ttttggcaaa gaattgattt gataccgcgg gcccgtattc gaagaagttc ctattctcta
     2881 gaaagtatag gaacttccct cagcaccatg gctagcggca gcctcggagt ttgaatagat
     2941 agaataaaat atctttattt tcattccatc tgtgtgttgg ttttttgtgt gagatctacg
     3001 ggtggcatcc ctgtgacccc tccccagtgc ctctcctggc cctggaagtt gccactccag
     3061 tgcccaccag ccttgtccta ataaaattaa gttgcatcat tttgtctgac taggtgtcct
     3121 tctataatat tatggggtgg aggggggtgg tatggagcaa ggggcaagtt gggaagacaa
     3181 cctgtagggc ctgcggggtc tattgggaac caagctggag tgcagtggca caatcttggc
     3241 tcactgcaat ctccgcctcc tgggttcaag cgattctcct gcctcaggct cccgagttgt
     3301 tgggattcca ggcatgcatg accaggctca gctaattttt gtttttttgg tagagacggg
     3361 gtttcaccat attggccagg ctggtctcca actcctaatc tcaggtgatc tacccacctt
     3421 ggcctcccaa attgctggga ttacaggcgt gaaccactgc tcccttccct gtccttctgc
     3481 ctcagctaat tgagtagggg ggaggctaac tgaaacacgg aaggagacaa taccggaagg
     3541 aacccgcgct atgacggcaa taaaaagaca gaataaaacg cacgggtgtt gggtcgtttg
     3601 ttcataaacg cggggttcgg tcccagggct ggcactctgt cgatacccca ccgagacccc
     3661 attggggcca atacgcccgc gtttcttcct tttccccacc ccacccccca agttcgggtg
     3721 aaggcccagg gctcgcagcc aacgtcgggg cggcaggccg tggaagttcc tattctctag
     3781 aaagtatagg aacttcctcg agatttaaat ataacttcgt ataatgtatg ctatacgaag
     3841 ttattcgcga tgaataaatg aaagcttgca gatctgcgac tctagaggat ctgcgactct
     3901 agaggatcat aatcagccnt accacatttg tagaggtttt actngcttta aaaaacctcc
     3961 cacacctccc cctgaacctg aaacataaaa tgaatgcaat tgttgttgtt aacttgttta
     4021 ttgcagctta taatggttac aaataaagca atagcatcac aaatttcaca aataaagcat
     4081 ttttttcact gcattctagt tgtggtttgt ccaaactcat caatgtatct tatcatgtct
     4141 ggatctgcga ctctagagga tcataatcag ccataccaca tttgtagagg ttttacttgc
     4201 tttaaaaaac ctcccacacc tccccctgaa cctgaaacat aaaatgaatg caattgttgt
     4261 tgttaacttg tttattgcag cttataatgg ttacaaataa agcaatagca tcacaaattt
     4321 cacaaataaa gcattttttt cactgcattc tagttgtggt ttgtccaaac tcatcaatgt
     4381 atcttatcat gtctggatct gcgactctag aggatcataa tcagccatac cacatttgta
     4441 gaggttttac ttgctttaaa aaacctccca cacctccccc tgaacctgaa acataaaatg
     4501 aatgcaattg ttgttgttaa cttgtttatt gcagcttata atggttacaa ataaagcaat
     4561 agcatcacaa atttcacaaa taaagcattt ttttcactgc attctagttg tggtttgtcc
     4621 aaactcatca atgtatctta tcatgtctgg atccccatca agctgatccg gaacccttaa
     4681 tataacttcg tataatgtat gctatacgaa gttattaggt ccctcgacct gcagcccaag
     4741 ctagatcgaa ttcggccggc cttcacgtgt tgcacttaac gcgtggccgg ccttcacgat
     4801 cccgccacca tggtgagcaa gggcgaggag gtcatcaaag agttcatgcg cttcaaggtg
     4861 cgcatggagg gctccatgaa cggccacgag ttcgagatcg agggcgaggg cgagggccgc
     4921 ccctacgagg gcacccagac cgccaagctg aaggtgacca agggcggccc cctgcccttc
     4981 gcctgggaca tcctgtcccc ccagttcatg tacggctcca aggcgtacgt gaagcacccc
     5041 gccgacatcc ccgattacaa gaagctgtcc ttccccgagg gcttcaagtg ggagcgcgtg
     5101 atgaacttcg aggacggcgg tctggtgacc gtgacccagg actcctccct gcaggacggc
     5161 acgctgatct acaaggtgaa gatgcgcggc accaacttcc cccccgacgg ccccgtaatg
     5221 cagaagaaga ccatgggctg ggaggcctcc accgagcgcc tgtacccccg cgacggcgtg
     5281 ctgaagggcg agatccacca ggccctgaag ctgaaggacg gcggccacta cctggtggag
     5341 ttcaagacca tctacatggc caagaagccc gtgcaactgc ccggctacta ctacgtggac
     5401 accaagctgg acatcacctc ccacaacgag gactacacca tcgtggaaca gtacgagcgc
     5461 tccgagggcc gccaccacct gttcctgggg catggcaccg gcagcaccgg cagcggcagc
     5521 tccggcaccg cctcctccga ggacaacaac atggccgtca tcaaagagtt catgcgcttc
     5581 aaggtgcgca tggagggctc catgaacggc cacgagttcg agatcgaggg cgagggcgag
     5641 ggccgcccct acgagggcac ccagaccgcc aagctgaagg tgaccaaggg cggccccctg
     5701 cccttcgcct gggacatcct gtccccccag ttcatgtacg gctccaaggc gtacgtgaag
     5761 caccccgccg acatccccga ttacaagaag ctgtccttcc ccgagggctt caagtgggag
     5821 cgcgtgatga acttcgagga cggcggtctg gtgaccgtga cccaggactc ctccctgcag
     5881 gacggcacgc tgatctacaa ggtgaagatg cgcggcacca acttcccccc cgacggcccc
     5941 gtaatgcaga agaagaccat gggctgggag gcctccaccg agcgcctgta cccccgcgac
     6001 ggcgtgctga agggcgagat ccaccaggcc ctgaagctga aggacggcgg ccactacctg
     6061 gtggagttca agaccatcta catggccaag aagcccgtgc aactgcccgg ctactactac
     6121 gtggacacca agctggacat cacctcccac aacgaggact acaccatcgt ggaacagtac
     6181 gagcgctccg agggccgcca ccacctgttc ctgtacggca tggacgagct gtacaagtaa
     6241 gaattgtgtt gcacttaacg cgttaagtgc aacacgtgaa ggccggccct gcaggaattc
     6301 gatatcaagc ttatcgataa tcaacctctg gattacaaaa tttgtgaaag attgactggt
     6361 attcttaact atgttgctcc ttttacgcta tgtggatacg ctgctttaat gcctttgtat
     6421 catgctattg cttcccgtat ggctttcatt ttctcctcct tgtataaatc ctggttgctg
     6481 tctctttatg aggagttgtg gcccgttgtc aggcaacgtg gcgtggtgtg cactgtgttt
     6541 gctgacgcaa cccccactgg ttggggcatt gccaccacct gtcagctcct ttccgggact
     6601 ttcgctttcc ccctccctat tgccacggcg gaactcatcg ccgcctgcct tgcccgctgc
     6661 tggacagggg ctcggctgtt gggcactgac aattccgtgg tgttgtcggg gaaatcatcg
     6721 tcctttcctt ggctgctcgc ctgtgttgcc acctggattc tgcgcgggac gtccttctgc
     6781 tacgtccctt cggccctcaa tccagcggac cttccttccc gcggcctgct gccggctctg
     6841 cggcctcttc cgcgtcttcg ccttcgccct cagacgagtc ggatctccct ttgggccgcc
     6901 tccccgcatc gataccgtcg acctcgacct cgactgtgcc ttctagttgc cagccatctg
     6961 ttgtttgccc ctcccccgtg ccttccttga ccctggaagg tgccactccc actgtccttt
     7021 cctaataaaa tgaggaaatt gcatcgcatt gtctgagtag gtgtcattct attctggggg
     7081 gtggggtggg gcaggacagc aagggggagg attgggaaga caatggcagg catgctgggg
     7141 aactagtggt gccagggcgt gcccttgggc tccccgggcg cggcggccgc atcgaattct
     7201 accgggtagg ggaggcgctt ttcccaaggc agtctggagc atgcgcttta gcagccccgc
     7261 tgggcacttg gcgctacaca agtggcctct ggcctcgcac acattccaca tccaccggta
     7321 ggcgccaacc ggctccgttc tttggtggcc ccttcgcgcc accttctact cctcccctag
     7381 tcaggaagtt cccccccgcc ccgcagctcg cgtcgtgcag gacgtgacaa atggaagtag
     7441 cacgtctcac tagtctcgtg cagatggaca gcaccgctga gcaatggaag cgggtaggcc
     7501 tttggggcag cggccaatag cagctttgct ccttcgcttt ctgggctcag aggctgggaa
     7561 ggggtgggtc cgggggcggg ctcaggggcg ggctcagggg cggggcgggc gcccgaaggt
     7621 cctccggagg cccggcattc tgcacgcttc aaaagcgcac gtctgccgcg ctgttctcct
     7681 cttcctcatc tccgggcctt tcgacctgca gcagcacgtg ttgacaatta atcatcggca
     7741 tagtatatcg gcatagtata atacgacaag gtgaggaact aaaccgctag caccatggga
     7801 tcggccattg aacaagatgg attgcacgca ggttctccgg ccgcttgggt ggagaggcta
     7861 ttcggctatg actgggcaca acagacgatc ggctgctctg atgccgccgt gttccggctg
     7921 tcagcgcagg ggcgcccggt tctttttgtc aagaccgacc tgtccggtgc cctgaatgaa
     7981 ctgcaggacg aggcagcgcg gctatcgtgg ctggccacga cgggcgttcc ttgcgcagct
     8041 gtgctcgacg ttgtcactga agcgggaagg gactggctgc tattgggcga agtgccgggg
     8101 caggatctcc tgtcatctca ccttgctcct gccgagaaag tatccatcat ggctgatgca
     8161 atgcggcggc tgcatacgct tgatccggct acctgcccat tcgaccacca agcgaaacat
     8221 cgcatcgagc gagcacgtac tcggatggaa gccggtcttg tcgatcagga tgatctggac
     8281 gaagagcatc aggggctcgc gccagccgaa ctgttcgcca ggctcaaggc gcgcatgccc
     8341 gacggcgagg atctcgtcgt gacccatggc gatgcctgct tgccgaatat catggtggaa
     8401 aatggccgct tttctggatt catcgactgt ggccggctgg gtgtggcgga ccgctatcag
     8461 gacatagcgt tggctacccg tgatattgct gaagagcttg gcggcgaatg ggctgaccgc
     8521 ttcctcgtgc tttacggtat cgccgctccc gattcgcagc gcatcgcctt ctatcgcctt
     8581 cttgacgagt tcttctgagg ggatccgctg taagtctgca gaaattgatg atctattaaa
     8641 caataaagat gtccactaaa atggaagttt ttcctgtcat actttgttaa gaagggtgag
     8701 aacagagtac ctacattttg aatggaagga ttggagctac gggggtgggg gtggggtggg
     8761 attagataaa tgcctgctct ttactgaagg ctctttacta ttgctttatg ataatgtttc
     8821 atagttggat atcataattt aaacaagcaa aaccaaatta agggccagct cattcctccc
     8881 actcatgatc tatagatcta tagatctctc gtgggatcat tgtttttctc ttgattccca
     8941 ctttgtggtt ctaagtactg tggtttccaa atgtgtcagt ttcatagcct gaagaacgag
     9001 atcagcagcc tctgttccac atacacttca ttctcagtat tgttttgcca agttctaatt
     9061 ccatcagaaa gcttgcagaa gatctcccca actggggtaa cctttgagtt ctctcagttg
     9121 ggggggcgcg ccctagaaga tgggcgggag tcttctgggc aggcttaaag gctaacctgg
     9181 tgtgtgggcg ttgtcctgca ggggaattga acaggtgtaa aattggaggg acaagacttc
     9241 ccacagattt tcggttttgt cgggaagttt tttaataggg gcaaatagga aaatggagga
     9301 taggagtcat ctggggttta tgcagcaaaa ctacaggtat attgcttgta tccgcctcgg
     9361 agatttccat gaggagataa agacatgtca cccgagttta tactctcctg cttagatcct
     9421 actacagtat gaaatacagt gtygcgaggt agactatgta agcagattta atcattttaa
     9481 agagcccagt acttcatatc catttctccc gctccttctg cagccttatc aaaaggtatt
     9541 tagaacactc attttagccc cattttcatt tattatactg gcttatccaa cccctagaca
     9601 gagcattggc attttccctt tcctgatctt agaagtctga tgactcatga aaccagacag
     9661 attagttaca tacaccacaa atcgaggctg tagctggggc ctcaacactg cagttctttt
     9721 ataactcctt agtacacttt ttgttgatcc tttgccttga tccttaattt tcagtgtcta
     9781 tcacctctcc cgtcaggtgg tgttccacat ttgggcctat tctcagtcca gggagtttta
     9841 caacaataga tgtattgaga atccaaccta aagcttaact ttccactccc atgaatgcct
     9901 ctctcctttt tctccattat aactgagcta twaccattaa tggtttcagg tggatgtctc
     9961 ctcccccaat atacctgatg tatctacata ttgccaggct gatattttaa gacatwaaag
    10021 gtatatttca ttattgagcc acatggtatt gattactgct actaaaattt tgtcattgta
    10081 cacatctgta aaaggtggtt ccttttggaa tgcaaagttc aggtgtttgt tgtctttcct
    10141 gacctaaggt cttgtgagct tgtatttttt ctatttaagc agtgctttct cttggactgg
    10201 cttgactcat ggcattctac acgttattgc tggtctaaat gtgattttgc caagcttctt
    10261 caggacctat aattttgctt gacttgtagc caaacacaag taaaatgatt aagcaacaaa
    10321 tgtatttgtg aagcttggtt tttaggttgt tgtgttgtgt gtgcttgtgc tctataataa
    10381 tactatccag gggctggaga ggtggctcgg agttcaagag cacagactgc tcttccagaa
    10441 gtcctgagtt caattcccag caaccacatg gtggctcaca accatctgta atgggatctg
    10501 atgccctctt ctggtgtgtc tgaagaccac aagtgtattc acattaaata aataatcctc
    10561 cttcttcttc tttttttttt tttaaagaga atwctgtctc cagtagaatt actgaagtaa
    10621 tgaaatactt tgtgtttgtt ccaatatggw agccaataat caaatactct twagcactgg
    10681 aaatgtacca aggaactatt ttatttaagt gwactgtgga cagaggagcc ataactgcag
    10741 acttgtggga tacagaagac caatgcagac ttaatgtctt ttctcttaca ctaagcaata
    10801 aagaaataaa aattgaactt ctagtatcct atttgttaaa ctgctagctt tactaacttt
    10861 tgtgcttcat ctatacaaag ctgaaagcta agtctgcagc cattactaaa catgaaagca
    10921 agtaatgata attttggatt tcaaaaatgt agggccagag tttagccagc cagtggtggt
    10981 gcttgccttt atgccttaat cccagcactc tggaggcaga gacaggcaga tctctgagtt
    11041 tgagcccagc ctggtctaca catcaagttc tatctaggat agccaggaat acacacagaa
    11101 accctgttgg ggaggggggc tctgagattt cataaaatta taattgaagc attccctaat
    11161 gagccactat ggatgtggct aaatccgtct acctttctga tgagatttgg gtattatttt
    11221 ttctgtctct gctgttggtt gggtcttttg acactgtggg ctttcttaaa gcctccttcc
    11281 ctgccatgtg gtctcttgtt tgctactaac ttcccatggc ttaaatggca tggctttttg
    11341 ccttctaagg gcagctgctg agwtttgcag cctgatttcc agggtggggt tgggaaatct
    11401 ttcaaacact aaaattgtcc tttaattttt ttttaaaaaa tgggttatat aataaacctc
    11461 ataaaatagt tatgaggagt gaggtggact aatattaatg agtccctccc ctataaaaga
    11521 gctattaagg ctttttgtct tatactaact ttttttttaa atgtggtatc tttagaacca
    11581 agggtcttag agttttagta tacagaaact gttgcatcgc ttaatcagat tttctagttt
    11641 caaatccaga gaatccaaat tcttcacagc caaagtcaaa ttaagaattt ctgactttaa
    11701 tgttatttgc tactgtgaat ataaaatgat agcttttcct gaggcagggt ctcactatgt
    11761 atctctgcct gatctgcaac aagatatgta gactaaagtt ctgcctgctt ttgtctcctg
    11821 aatactaagg ttaaaatgta gtaatacttt tggaacttgc aggtcagatt cttttatagg
    11881 ggacacacta agggagcttg ggtgatagtt ggtaaatgtg tttaagtgat gaaaacttga
    11941 attattatca ccgcaaccta ctttttaaaa aaaaaagcca ggcctgttag agcatgctaa
    12001 gggatcccta ggacttgctg agcacacaag agtagtactt ggcaggctcc tggtgagagc
    12061 atatttcaaa aaacaaggca gacaaccaag aaactacagt aaggttacct gtctttaacc
    12121 atctgcatat acacagggat attaaaatat tccaaataat atttcattca agttttcccc
    12181 catcaaattg ggacatggat ttctccggtg aataggcaga gttggaaact aaacaaatgt
    12241 tggttttgtg atttgtgaaa ttgttttcaa gtgatagtta aagcccatga gatacagaac
    12301 aaagctgcta tttcgaggtc tcttggttat actcagaagc acttctttgg gtttccctgc
    12361 actatcctga tcatgtgcta ggcctwcctt aggctgattg ttgttcaaat aacttaagtt
    12421 tcctgtcagg tgatgtcata tgatttcata tatcaaggca aaacatgtta tatatgttaa
    12481 acatttgkac ttaatgtgaa agttaggtct ttgtgggttt tgattttaat ttcaaaacct
    12541 gagctaaata agtcatttta catgtcttac atttggtgaa ttgtatattg tggtttgcag
    12601 gcaagactct ctgacctagt aaccctccta tagagcactt tgctgggtca caagtctagg
    12661 agtcaagcat ttcaccttga agttgagacg ttttgttagt gtatactagt tatatgttgg
    12721 aggacatgtt tatccagaag atattcagga ctatttttga ctgggctaag gaattgattc
    12781 tgattagcac tgttagtgag cattgagtgg cctttaggct tgaattggag tcacttgtat
    12841 atctcaaata atgctggcct tttttwaaaa gcccttgttc tttatcaccc tgttttctac
    12901 ataatttttg ttcaaagaaa tacttgtttg gatctccttt tgacaacaat agcatgtttt
    12961 caagccatat tttttttcct tttttttttt ttttttggtt tttcgagaca gggtttctct
    13021 gtatagccct ggctgtcctg gaactcactt tgtagaccag gctggcctcg aactcagaaa
    13081 tccgcctgcc tctgcctcct gagtgccggg attaaaggcg tgcaccacca cgcctggcta
    13141 agttggatat tttgtatata actataacca atactaactc cactgggtgg atttttaatt
    13201 cagtcagtag tcttaagtgg tctttattgg cccttattaa aatctactgt tcactctaac
    13261 agaggctgtt ggactagtgg sactaagcaa cttcctacgg atatactagc agataagggt
    13321 cagggataga aactagtcta gcgttttgta tacctaccag cttatactac cttgttctga
    13381 tagaaatatt taggacatct agcttatcga tccgtcgagg gggggcccgg tacccagctt
    13441 ttgttccctt tagtgagggt taattgcgcg cttggcgtaa tcatggtcat agctgtttcc
    13501 tgtgtgaaat tgttatccgc tcacaattcc acacaacata cgagccggaa gcataaagtg
    13561 taaagcctgg ggtgcctaat gagtgagcta actcacatta attgcgttgc gctcactgcc
    13621 cgctttccag tcgggaaacc tgtcgtgcca gctgcattaa tgaatcggcc aacgcgcggg
    13681 gagaggcggt ttgcgtattg ggcgctcttc cgcttcctcg ctcactgact cgctgcgctc
    13741 ggtcgttcgg ctgcggcgag cggtatcagc tcactcaaag gcggtaatac ggttatccac
    13801 agaatcaggg gataacgcag gaaagaacat gtgagcaaaa ggccagcaaa aggccaggaa
    13861 ccgtaaaaag gccgcgttgc tggcgttttt ccataggctc cgcccccctg acgagcatca
    13921 caaaaatcga cgctcaagtc agaggtggcg aaacccgaca ggactataaa gataccaggc
    13981 gtttccccct ggaagctccc tcgtgcgctc tcctgttccg accctgccgc ttaccggata
    14041 cctgtccgcc tttctccctt cgggaagcgt ggcgctttct catagctcac gctgtaggta
    14101 tctcagttcg gtgtaggtcg ttcgctccaa gctgggctgt gtgcacgaac cccccgttca
    14161 gcccgaccgc tgcgccttat ccggtaacta tcgtcttgag tccaacccgg taagacacga
    14221 cttatcgcca ctggcagcag ccactggtaa caggattagc agagcgaggt atgtaggcgg
    14281 tgctacagag ttcttgaagt ggtggcctaa ctacggctac actagaagga cagtatttgg
    14341 tatctgcgct ctgctgaagc cagttacctt cggaaaaaga gttggtagct cttgatccgg
    14401 caaacaaacc accgctggta gcggtggttt ttttgtttgc aagcagcaga ttacgcgcag
    14461 aaaaaaagga tctcaagaag atcctttgat cttttctacg gggtctgacg ctcagtggaa
    14521 cgaaaactca cgttaaggga ttttggtcat gagattatca aaaaggatct tcacctagat
    14581 ccttttaaat taaaaatgaa gttttaaatc aatctaaagt atatatgagt aaacttggtc
    14641 tgacagttac caatgcttaa tcagtgaggc acctatctca gcgatctgtc tatttcgttc
    14701 atccatagtt gcctgactcc ccgtcgtgta gataactacg atacgggagg gcttaccatc
    14761 tggccccagt gctgcaatga taccgcgaga cccacgctca ccggctccag atttatcagc
    14821 aataaaccag ccagccggaa gggccgagcg cagaagtggt cctgcaactt tatccgcctc
    14881 catccagtct attaattgtt gccgggaagc tagagtaagt agttcgccag ttaatagttt
    14941 gcgcaacgtt gttgccattg ctacaggcat cgtggtgtca cgctcgtcgt ttggtatggc
    15001 ttcattcagc tccggttccc aacgatcaag gcgagttaca tgatccccca tgttgtgcaa
    15061 aaaagcggtt agctccttcg gtcctccgat cgttgtcaga agtaagttgg ccgcagtgtt
    15121 atcactcatg gttatggcag cactgcataa ttctcttact gtcatgccat ccgtaagatg
    15181 cttttctgtg actggtgagt actcaaccaa gtcattctga gaatagtgta tgcggcgacc
    15241 gagttgctct tgcccggcgt caatacggga taataccgcg ccacatagca gaactttaaa
    15301 agtgctcatc attggaaaac gttcttcggg gcgaaaactc tcaaggatct taccgctgtt
    15361 gagatccagt tcgatgtaac ccactcgtgc acccaactga tcttcagcat cttttacttt
    15421 caccagcgtt tctgggtgag caaaaacagg aaggcaaaat gccgcaaaaa agggaataag
    15481 ggcgacacgg aaatgttgaa tactcatact cttccttttt caatattatt gaagcattta
    15541 tcagggttat tgtctcatga gcggatacat atttgaatgt atttagaaaa ataaacaaat
    15601 aggggttccg cgcacatttc cccgaaaagt gccacctaaa ttgtaagcgt taatattttg
    15661 ttaaaattcg cgttaaattt ttgttaaatc agctcatttt ttaaccaata ggccgaaatc
    15721 ggcaaaatcc cttataaatc aaaagaatag accgagatag ggttgagtgt tgttccagtt
    15781 tggaacaaga gtccactatt aaagaacgtg gactccaacg tcaaaggnnn nnnnnnnnnn
    15841 nnnnnnnnnn nnnnnnnnnn nnnnnnnnnn nnnnnntnnn nnnnnnnnnn nnnnnnnnnn
    15901 nnnnnnnnnn nnnnnnnnnn nnnnnnnnnn nnnnnnnnnn nnnnnnnnnn nnnnnnnnnn
    15961 nnnnnnnngn nnnnnnnnnn nnnnnnnnnn nnnnnnnnnn nnnnnnnnnn nnnnnnnnnn
    16021 nnnnnnnnnn nnnnnnnnnn nnnnnnnnnn nnnnnnnnnn nnnnnnnnnn nnnnnnnnnn
    16081 nnnnnnnnnn nnncccattc gccattcagg ctgcgcaact gttgggaagg gcgatcggtg
    16141 cgggcctctt cgctattacg ccagctggcg aaagggggat gtgctgcaag gcgattaagt
    16201 tgggtaacgc cagggttttc ccagtcacga cgttgtaaaa cgacggccag tgagcgcgcg
    16261 taatacgact cactataggg cgaattggag ctcca
//
